>Addgene plasmid #221619 | AAV-hSyn-ZipT-2A-IvfChr (citrine, KV2.1) | addgene full sequence | sequence record 442289 | Addgene NGS Result
TAATGAATCGGCCAACGCGCGGGGAGAGGCGGTTTGCGTATTGGGCGCTCTTCCGCTTCCTCGCTCACTG
ACTCGCTGCGCTCGGTCGTTCGGCTGCGGCGAGCGGTATCAGCTCACTCAAAGGCGGTAATACGGTTATC
CACAGAATCAGGGGATAACGCAGGAAAGAACATGTGAGCAAAAGGCCAGCAAAAGGCCAGGAACCGTAAA
AAGGCCGCGTTGCTGGCGTTTTTCCATAGGCTCCGCCCCCCTGACGAGCATCACAAAAATCGACGCTCAA
GTCAGAGGTGGCGAAACCCGACAGGACTATAAAGATACCAGGCGTTTCCCCCTGGAAGCTCCCTCGTGCG
CTCTCCTGTTCCGACCCTGCCGCTTACCGGATACCTGTCCGCCTTTCTCCCTTCGGGAAGCGTGGCGCTT
TCTCATAGCTCACGCTGTAGGTATCTCAGTTCGGTGTAGGTCGTTCGCTCCAAGCTGGGCTGTGTGCACG
AACCCCCCGTTCAGCCCGACCGCTGCGCCTTATCCGGTAACTATCGTCTTGAGTCCAACCCGGTAAGACA
CGACTTATCGCCACTGGCAGCAGCCACTGGTAACAGGATTAGCAGAGCGAGGTATGTAGGCGGTGCTACA
GAGTTCTTGAAGTGGTGGCCTAACTACGGCTACACTAGAAGAACAGTATTTGGTATCTGCGCTCTGCTGA
AGCCAGTTACCTTCGGAAAAAGAGTTGGTAGCTCTTGATCCGGCAAACAAACCACCGCTGGTAGCGGTGG
TTTTTTTGTTTGCAAGCAGCAGATTACGCGCAGAAAAAAAGGATCTCAAGAAGATCCTTTGATCTTTTCT
ACGGGGTCTGACGCTCAGTGGAACGAAAACTCACGTTAAGGGATTTTGGTCATGAGATTATCAAAAAGGA
TCTTCACCTAGATCCTTTTAAATTAAAAATGAAGTTTTAAATCAATCTAAAGTATATATGAGTAAACTTG
GTCTGACAGTTACCAATGCTTAATCAGTGAGGCACCTATCTCAGCGATCTGTCTATTTCGTTCATCCATA
GTTGCCTGACTCCCCGTCGTGTAGATAACTACGATACGGGAGGGCTTACCATCTGGCCCCAGTGCTGCAA
TGATACCGCGAGACCCACGCTCACCGGCTCCAGATTTATCAGCAATAAACCAGCCAGCCGGAAGGGCCGA
GCGCAGAAGTGGTCCTGCAACTTTATCCGCCTCCATCCAGTCTATTAATTGTTGCCGGGAAGCTAGAGTA
AGTAGTTCGCCAGTTAATAGTTTGCGCAACGTTGTTGCCATTGCTACAGGCATCGTGGTGTCACGCTCGT
CGTTTGGTATGGCTTCATTCAGCTCCGGTTCCCAACGATCAAGGCGAGTTACATGATCCCCCATGTTGTG
CAAAAAAGCGGTTAGCTCCTTCGGTCCTCCGATCGTTGTCAGAAGTAAGTTGGCCGCAGTGTTATCACTC
ATGGTTATGGCAGCACTGCATAATTCTCTTACTGTCATGCCATCCGTAAGATGCTTTTCTGTGACTGGTG
AGTACTCAACCAAGTCATTCTGAGAATAGTGTATGCGGCGACCGAGTTGCTCTTGCCCGGCGTCAATACG
GGATAATACCGCGCCACATAGCAGAACTTTAAAAGTGCTCATCATTGGAAAACGTTCTTCGGGGCGAAAA
CTCTCAAGGATCTTACCGCTGTTGAGATCCAGTTCGATGTAACCCACTCGTGCACCCAACTGATCTTCAG
CATCTTTTACTTTCACCAGCGTTTCTGGGTGAGCAAAAACAGGAAGGCAAAATGCCGCAAAAAAGGGAAT
AAGGGCGACACGGAAATGTTGAATACTCATACTCTTCCTTTTTCAATATTATTGAAGCATTTATCAGGGT
TATTGTCTCATGAGCGGATACATATTTGAATGTATTTAGAAAAATAAACAAATAGGGGTTCCGCGCACAT
TTCCCCGAAAAGTGCCACCTAAATTGTAAGCGTTAATATTTTGTTAAAATTCGCGTTAAATTTTTGTTAA
ATCAGCTCATTTTTTAACCAATAGGCCGAAATCGGCAAAATCCCTTATAAATCAAAAGAATAGACCGAGA
TAGGGT
[37 nt withheld, positions 2107-2143]
AAAGAACGTGGACTCCAACGTCAAAGG
[49 nt withheld, positions 2171-2219]
T
[91 nt withheld, positions 2221-2311]
G
[124 nt withheld, positions 2313-2436]
CCCATTCGCCATTCAGGCTGCGCAACTGTTGGGAAGGGCGATCGGTGCGGGCCTCTTCGCTATTACGCCA
GCTGCGCGCTCGCTCGCTCACTGAGGCCGCCCGGGCAAAGCCCGGGCGTCGGGCGACCTTTGGTCGCCCG
GCCTCAGTGAGCGAGCGAGCGCGCAGAGAGGGAGTGGCCAACTCCATCACTAGGGGTTCCTTGTAGTTAA
TGATTAACCCGCCATGCTACTTATCTACGTAGCCATGCTCTAGGAAGATCTCTGCAGAGGGCCCTGCGTA
TGAGTGCAAGTGGGTTTTAGGACCAGGATGAGGCGGGGKGGGGGTGNCCTACCTGACGACCGACCCCGAC
CCACTGGACAAGCACCCAACCCCCATTCCCCAAATTGCGCATCCCCTATCAGAGAGGGGGAGGGGAAACA
GGATGCGGCGAGGCGCGTGCGCACTGCCAGCTTCAGCACCGCGGACAGTGCCTTCGCCCCCGCCTGGCGG
CGCGCGCCACCGCCGCCTCAGCACTGAAGGCGCGCTGACGTCACTCGCCGGTCCCCCGCAAACTCCCCTT
CCCGGCCACCTTGGTCGCGTCCGCGCCGCCGCCGGCCCAGCCGGACCGCACCACGCGAGGCGCGAGATAG
GGGGGCACGGGCGCGACCATCTGCGCTGCGGCGCCGGCGACTCAGCGCTGCCTCAGTCTGCGGTGGGCAG
CGGAGGAGTCGTGTCGTGCCTGAGAGCGCAGTCGAATTCAAGCTTGGATCCATGGCCGCCCTCCATCAGG
CTCTGGAGGAGCTGGGACAGGGAGCCAGCAGGCACCTCCTGTACAGAGCCCCCGAGGAGATGGTGTATGG
CAAGTGGGTGGAGGCCAACCCTAGGTGCATCGAACTGCACGACCACTCCGACTACGTGTACGTGTTCCAG
CTGTGCTTCGCCGTGGTGTGCGCCTGCCAGGTGATCTTCATGTTCACCAGGGCCCCCAACGTGGGCTGGG
AAGCCATCTATCTGCCCCTGGCCGAGGTCGTGACCTACAGCATTGCCGCCAACGGAGAGGGCGTGCTGAG
GATGGCCGACGGCAGGTACTTCAATTTCGCCAAACTGGCCGGATGGGCCGTGTGCTGCCCCATTATGCTC
ATCCAGATCGGAGGCATGGCCCAGATCAAGTACAGGACCATCCCCCTGAACAACGTGGTGCTGGCCGCTA
GCCTGAATAGGACCATCTTCGGCATGGCCAGCGCCATCACAGCCTCCGACCCTGCTAGATGGGGCTTTTA
CTTCTGCGCCTGGATCTGTTACCTGACCGAGGTCGGCATCACCCTGACCATCATGGCCGTGGCCATCAGC
GACTTCAGCAAGATCAAGACAGAGCTCGGCCAGTGGGTGGTGGGCCGTATTCAAACCATGAGGATCATCT
TTCTGGTCGCCTGGACCAGCTTCCCCGTCGTGTGGGTGCTGGGCTACACCGGATTCTGCGTGATCCACGA
GGACTACATCGCCCTGCTGTATCTGTTCGCCGACCTGCTCTCCAAGAACACCTGGGGAGTGATGATGTGG
CATACCACCTGGGTGAAACTCAACGGCAAATGGGACAGGGAATTTGCCGCCGCCGGAGGACACGAGGCTC
TGAAGAAGGCCCTGGAGCAGGACGTGGAAATCGGCGCCGGCGAGAAGAACCAGAACCAGCTGACCGCCAG
GCAGGCGGCCGCGCAGAGCCAGCCCATCTTGAATACCAAGGAGATGGCCCCCCAGAGCAAGCCCCCCGAG
GAGCTGGAGATGAGCAGCATGCCCAGCCCCGTGGCCCCCCTGCCCGCCAGAACCGAGGGCGTGATAGATA
TGAGGTCTATGAGCAGCATCGACAGCTTCATCTCATGTGCAACTGACTTCCCCGAGGCCACCAGATTCGC
TAGCGGAGGTGGATCTGGTGGCGGTGAGGGCAGAGGAAGTCTTCTAACATGCGGTGACGTGGAGGAGAAT
CCCGGCCCTCGTACGATGGTGAGCAGAAGACCCTGGCTGCTGGCCCTGGCCCTGGCCGTGGCCCTGGCCG
CCGGCAGCGCCGGCGCCAGCACCGGCAGCGACGCCACCGTGCCCGTGGCCACCCAGGACGGCCCCGACTA
CGTGTTCCACAGAGCCCACGAGAGAATGCTGTTCCAGACCAGCTACACCCTGGAGAACAACGGCAGCGTG
ATCTGCATCCCCAACAACGGCCAGTGCTTCTGCCTGGCCTGGCTGCTGCACAGCAGAGGCACACCAGGAG
AAAAGATCGGCGCCCAGGTCTGCCAGTGGATTGCTTTCAGCATCGCCATCGTCCTGCTGACATTCTACGG
CTTCAGCGCCTGGAAGGCCACTTGCGGTTGGGAGGAGGTCTACGTCTGTTGCGTCGAGGTGCTGTTCGTG
ACCCTGGAGATCTTCAAGGAGTTCAGCAGCCCCGCCACAGTGTACCTGTCTACCGGCAACCACGCCTATT
GCCTGCGCTACTTCGAGTGGCTGCTGTCTTGCCCCGTGATCCTGATCCGCCTGAGCAACCTGAGCGGCCT
GAAGAACGACTACAGCAAGCGGACCATGGGCCTGATCGTGTCTTGCGTGGGAATGATCGTGTTCGGCATG
GCCGCAGGACTGGCTACCGATTGGCTCAAGTGGCTGCTGTATATCGTGTCTTGCATCTACGGCGGCTACA
TGTACTTCCAGGCCGCCAAGTGCTACGTGGAAGCCAACCACAGCGTGCCTAAAGGCCATTGCCGCATGGT
CGTGAAGCTGATGGCCTACGCTTTCTTCGCCTCTTGGGGCATGTACCCAATCCTCTGGGCAGTGGGACCA
GAAGGACTGCTGAAGCTGAGCCCTTACGCCAACAGCATCGGCCACAGCATCTGCGACATCATCGCCAAGG
AGTTTTGGACCTTCCTGGCCCACCACCTGAGGATCAAGATCCACGAGCACATCCTGATCCACGGCGACAT
CCGGAAGACCACCAAGATGGAGATCGGAGGCGAGGAGGTGGAAGTGGAAGAGTTCGTGGAGGAGGAGGAC
GAGGACACAGTGCTCGAGAAGAGCAGGATCACCAGCGAGGGCGAGTACATCCCCCTGGACCAGATCGACA
TCAACGTGATGGTGAGCAAGGGCGAGGAGCTGTTCACCGGGGTGGTGCCCATCCTGGTCGAGCTGGACGG
CGACGTAAACGGCCACAAGTTCAGCGTGTCCGGCGAGGGCGAGGGCGATGCCACCTACGGCAAGCTGACC
CTGAAGTTCATCTGCACCACCGGCAAGCTGCCCGTGCCCTGGCCCACCCTCGTGACCACCTTCGGCTACG
GCCTGATGTGCTTCGCCCGCTACCCCGACCACATGAAGCAGCACGACTTCTTCAAGTCCGCCATGCCCGA
AGGCTACGTCCAGGAGCGCACCATCTTCTTCAAGGACGACGGCAACTACAAGACCCGCGCCGAGGTGAAG
TTCGAGGGCGACACCCTGGTGAACCGCATCGAGCTGAAGGGCATCGACTTCAAGGAGGACGGCAACATCC
TGGGGCACAAGCTGGAGTACAACTACAACAGCCACAACGTCTATATCATGGCCGACAAGCAGAAGAACGG
CATCAAGGTGAACTTCAAGATCCGCCACAACATCGAGGACGGCAGCGTGCAGCTCGCCGACCACTACCAG
CAGAACACCCCCATCGGCGACGGCCCCGTGCTGCTGCCCGACAACCACTACCTGAGCTACCAGTCCGCCC
TGAGCAAAGACCCCAACGAGAAGCGCGATCACATGGTCCTGCTGGAGTTCGTGACCGCCGCCGGGATCAC
TCTCGGCATGGACGAGCTGTACAAGCAGTCCCAACCCATACTGAACACGAAGGAAATGGCTCCTCAAAGT
AAACCGCCCGAAGAACTCGAAATGAGTTCAATGCCATCACCTGTGGCTCCGCTTCCCGCCCGCACGGAAG
GTGTCATCGACATGCGAAGCATGTCTAGTATTGACTCATTTATTAGCTGCGCCACCGATTTCCCTGAAGC
TACTCGGTTCTAATCTAGAATAATCAACCTCTGGATTACAAAATTTGTGAAAGATTGACTGGTATTCTTA
ACTATGTTGCTCCTTTTACGCTATGTGGATACGCTGCTTTAATGCCTTTGTATCATGCTATTGCTTCCCG
TATGGCTTTCATTTTCTCCTCCTTGTATAAATCCTGGTTAGTTCTTGCCACGGCGGAACTCATCGCCGCC
TGCCTTGCCCGCTGCTGGACAGGGGCTCGGCTGTTGGGCACTGACAATTCCGTGGTGTTTATTTGTGAAA
TTTGTGATGCTATTGCTTTATTTGTAACCATCACTAGTTAGGCTTTATTTGTGAAATTTGTGATGCTATT
GCTTTATTTGTAACCATTATAAGCTGCAATAAACAAGTTAACAACAACAATTGCATTCATTTTATGTTTC
AGGTTCAGGGGGAGATGTGGGAGGTTTTTTAAAATCGATAAGGATCTTCCTAGAGCATGGCTACGTAGAT
AAGTAGCATGGCGGGTTAATCATTAACTACAAGGAACCCCTAGTGATGGAGTTGGCCACTCCCTCTCTGC
GCGCTCGCTCGCTCACTGAGGCCGGGCGACCAAAGGTCGCCCGACGCCCGGGCTTTGCCCGGGCGGCCTC
AGTGAGCGAGCGAGCGCGCAGCTGCAT
Features (pLannotate 1.2.2; 17 found; start..end, strand, type, name):
    231..819     -  rep_origin     ori: high-copy-number ColE1/pMB1/pBR322/pUC origin of replication
    990..1850    -  CDS            AmpR: β-lactamase; bla; confers resistance to ampicillin, carbenicillin, and related antibiotics
   1851..1955    -  promoter       AmpR promoter: bla
   2008..2436    -  rep_origin     f1 ori (sequence partly withheld): f1 bacteriophage origin of replication; arrow indicates direction of (+) strand synthesis
   2441..2510    -  CDS            lacZα (fragment): LacZα fragment of β-galactosidase; lacZ fragment
   2505..2637    -  repeat_region  AAV2 ITR (fragment): inverted terminal repeat of adeno-associated virus serotype 2 inverted
   2719..3167    +  promoter       hSyn promoter: human synapsin I promoter; confers neuron-specific expression (Kügler et al., 2003)
   4094..4411    +  CDS            Kcnb1 (fragment): KCNB1_RAT - Experimental evidence at protein level: Swiss-Prot protein existence level 1. Voltage-gated potassium channel that mediates transmembrane potassium transport in excitable membranes, primarily in the brain, but also in the pancreas and cardiovascular system. Contributes to the regulation of the action potential (AP) repolarization, duration and frequency of repetitive AP firing in neurons, muscle cells and endocrine cells and plays a role in homeostatic attenuation of electrical excitability throughout the brain (PubMed:10024359, PubMed:10618149, PubMed:12451110, PubMed:17379638, Pu
   4651..5458    +  CDS            ChrimsonR (fragment): red light-drivable channelrhodopsin from Chlamydomonas noctigama (Klapoetke et al., 2014) K176R mutant with accelerated closing kinetics
   5525..6241    +  CDS            Citrine: Citrine is a basic (constitutively fluorescent) yellow fluorescent protein published in 2001, derived from Aequorea victoria. It has moderate acid sensitivity.
   6242..6436    +  CDS            Kcnb1 (fragment): KCNB1_RAT - Experimental evidence at protein level: Swiss-Prot protein existence level 1. Voltage-gated potassium channel that mediates transmembrane potassium transport in excitable membranes, primarily in the brain, but also in the pancreas and cardiovascular system. Contributes to the regulation of the action potential (AP) repolarization, duration and frequency of repetitive AP firing in neurons, muscle cells and endocrine cells and plays a role in homeostatic attenuation of electrical excitability throughout the brain (PubMed:10024359, PubMed:10618149, PubMed:12451110, PubMed:17379638, Pu
   6448..6605    +  misc_feature   WPRE (fragment): woodchuck hepatitis virus posttranscriptional regulatory element
   6611..6695    +  misc_feature   WPRE (fragment): woodchuck hepatitis virus posttranscriptional regulatory element
   6694..6737    -  polyA_signal   SV40 poly(A) signal (fragment): SV40 polyadenylation signal
   6748..6815    -  polyA_signal   SV40 poly(A) signal (fragment): SV40 polyadenylation signal
   6948..7081    +  repeat_region  AAV2 ITR: inverted terminal repeat of adeno-associated virus serotype 2 inverted
   7075..48      -  CDS            lacI (fragment) (across the origin): lac repressor; lacI; The lac repressor binds to the lac operator to inhibit transcription in E. coli. This inhibition can be relieved by adding lactose or isopropyl-β-D-thiogalactopyranoside (IPTG).
