[The description below was written by a language model from this plasmid's Addgene catalogue record and pLannotate feature annotations shown in this document.]
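Description:
AAV-hSyn-ZipT-2A-IvfChr (citrine, KV2.1) is an AAV2 transfer plasmid for making recombinant adeno-associated virus that delivers a two-opsin optogenetic cassette to neurons. The bacterial portion carries a high-copy ColE1/pUC-type origin, an f1 phage origin and a β-lactamase gene for ampicillin selection. Short lacZα and lacI remnants sit next to the repeats. Two AAV2 inverted terminal repeats, one annotated only as a fragment, flank the expression cassette and provide the signals for replication and packaging of the intervening DNA into capsids.

Between the ITRs, the human synapsin I promoter drives neuron-restricted expression of a single synthetic open reading frame. Its first part encodes ZipACR, a light-gated anion channel used for suppression, fused to a soma-targeting motif from the Kv2.1 (Kcnb1) potassium channel. The feature table does not annotate ZipACR itself, but the unannotated stretch between the promoter and the first Kcnb1 fragment is where it would lie. A 2A peptide then separates this from IvfChr, a vfChrimson variant with enhanced membrane trafficking (detected as a ChrimsonR-like fragment). IvfChr is fused to Citrine, which marks its expression, and to a second Kv2.1 motif. The 2A element allows both opsins to be produced as separate proteins from one transcript. Truncated WPRE segments and SV40 polyadenylation signal fragments follow the coding region.

The record is inconsistent about the ZipACR mutation: the purpose, mutation field and depositor comments state I151T, whereas the insert name reads I151V. According to the associated publication title, the construct is intended for dual-colour optical activation and suppression of the same neurons with high temporal precision.
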