Addgene plasmid #221619: AAV-hSyn-ZipT-2A-IvfChr (citrine, KV2.1)
Purpose: A recombinant AAV2 plasmid encoding the ZipACR I151T mutant with soma targeting with KV2.1 motif and membrane expression enhanced vfChrimson-Citrine with soma targeting KV2.1 motif.
Depositing lab: John Lin. Depositing organization: University of Tasmania. Publication: Dual-color optical activation and suppression of neurons with high temporal precision. Mermet-Joret N, Moreno A, Zbela A, Ellendersen BE, Krauth N, von Philipsborn A, Piriz J, Lin JY, Nabavi S. eLife 2023 12:RP90327 10.7554/eLife.90327.1.
Backbone
  Vector backbone: AAV
  Backbone size w/o insert (bp): 4183
  Vector type: AAV
Growth in bacteria
  Bacterial resistance: Ampicillin, 100 μg/mL
  Growth temperature: 37°C
  Growth strain: NEB Stable
  Copy number: Unknown
Gene/Insert
  Gene/Insert name: ZipACR (I151V)KV2.1-2A-IvfChr-citrine-Kv2.1
  Species: Synthetic
  Insert size (bp): 3258
  Mutation: ZipACR (I151T) with soma targeting, vfChrimson with membrane trafficking enhancement and soma targeting
  Promoter: Human Synapsin
  Cloning method: Restriction Enzyme; 5′ cloning site BamHI (not destroyed); 3′ cloning site XbaI (not destroyed)
Terms and licenses: Academic/Nonprofit Terms; Industry Terms: Not Available to Industry
Depositor comments: soma targeted ZipACR (I151T) and 2A mediated expression of membrane optimized vfChrimson and soma targeting, citrine as vfChrimson expression marker. Please visit https://doi.org/10.7554/eLife.90327.1 for preprint.
How to cite: AAV-hSyn-ZipT-2A-IvfChr (citrine, KV2.1) was a gift from John Lin (Addgene plasmid # 221619 ; http://n2t.net/addgene:221619 ; RRID:Addgene_221619)
